>Addgene plasmid #229192 | lvl0-T-inert | addgene full sequence | sequence record 459753 | Addgene NGS Result
TTGAGATCCTTTTTTTCTGCGCGTAATCTGCTGCTTGCAAACAAAAAAACCACCGCTACCAGCGGTGGTT
TGTTTGCCGGATCAAGAGCTACCAACTCTTTTTCCGAAGGTAACTGGCTTCAGCAGAGCGCAGATACCAA
ATACTGTTCTTCTAGTGTAGCCGTAGTTAGGCCACCACTTCAAGAACTCTGTAGCACCGCCTACATACCT
CGCTCTGCTAATCCTGTTACCAGTGGCTGCTGCCAGTGGCGATAAGTCGTGTCTTACCGGGTTGGACTCA
AGACGATAGTTACCGGATAAGGCGCAGCGGTCGGGCTGAACGGGGGGTTCGTGCACACAGCCCAGCTTGG
AGCGAACGACCTACACCGAACTGAGATACCTACAGCGTGAGCTATGAGAAAGCGCCACGCTTCCCGAAGG
GAGAAAGGCGGACAGGTATCCGGTAAGCGGCAGGGTCGGAACAGGAGAGCGCACGAGGGAGCTTCCAGGG
GGAAACGCCTGGTATCTTTATAGTCCTGTCGGGTTTCGCCACCTCTGACTTGAGCGTCGATTTTTGTGAT
GCTCGTCAGGGGGGCGGAGCCTATGGAAAAACGCCAGCAACGCGGCCTTTTTACGGTTCCTGGCCTTTTG
CTGGCCTTTTGCTCACATGTTCTTTCCTGCGTTATCCCCTGATTCTGTGGATAACCGTATTACCGCCTTT
GAGTGAGCTGATACCGCTCGCCGCAGCCGAACGACCGAGCGCAGCGAGTCAGTGAGCGAGGAAGCGGAAG
AGCGCCCAATACGCAAACCGCCTCTCCCCGCGCGTTGGCCGATTCATTAATCACTCTGTGGTCTCACAAC
CCACTGGATTGTACAATTACCGCTTGAGACCACGAAGTGGCTCTTCAGTGGACGAAAGGGCCTCGTGATA
CGCCTATTTTTATAGGTTAATGTCATGATAATAATGGTTTCTTAGACGTCAGGTGGCACTTTTCGGGGAA
ATGTGCGCGGAACCCCTATTTGTTTATTTTTCTAAATACATTCAAATATGTATCCGCTCATGAGACAATA
ACCCTGATAAATGCTTCAATAATATTGAAAAAGGAAGAGTATGCGCTCACGCAACTGGTCCAGAACCTTG
ACCGAACGCAGCGGTGGTAACGGCGCAGTGGCGGTTTTCATGGCTTGTTATGACTGTTTTTTTTTGGGGT
ACAGTCTATGCCTCGGGCATCCAAGCAGCAAGCGCGTTACGCCGTGGGTCGATGTTTGATGTTATGGAGC
AGCAACGATGTTACGCAGCAGGGCAGTCGCCCTAAAACAAAGTTAAACATCATGAGGGAAGCGGTGATCG
CCGAAGTATCGACTCAACTATCAGAGGTAGTTGGCGTCATCGAGCGCCATCTCGAACCGACGTTGCTGGC
CGTACATTTGTACGGCTCCGCAGTGGATGGCGGCCTGAAGCCACACAGCGATATTGATTTGCTGGTTACG
GTGACCGTAAGGCTTGATGAAACAACGCGGCGAGCTTTGATCAACGACCTTTTGGAAACTTCGGCTTCCC
CTGGAGAGAGCGAGATTCTCCGCGCTGTAGAAGTCACCATTGTTGTGCACGACGACATCATTCCGTGGCG
TTATCCAGCTAAGCGCGAACTGCAATTTGGAGAATGGCAGCGCAATGACATTCTTGCAGGTATCTTCGAG
CCAGCCACGATCGACATTGATCTGGCTATCTTGCTGACAAAAGCAAGAGAACATAGCGTTGCCTTGGTAG
GTCCAGCGGCGGAGGAACTCTTTGATCCGGTTCCTGAACAGGATCTATTTGAGGCGCTAAATGAAACCTT
AACGCTATGGAACTCGCCGCCCGACTGGGCTGGCGATGAGCGAAATGTAGTGCTTACGTTGTCCCGCATT
TGGTACAGCGCAGTAACCGGCAAAATCGCGCCGAAGGATGTCGCTGCCGACTGGGCAATGGAGCGCCTGC
CGGCCCAGTATCAGCCCGTCATACTTGAAGCTAGACAGGCTTATCTTGGACAAGAAGAAGATCGCTTGGC
CTCGCGCGCAGATCAGTTGGAAGAATTTGTCCATTACGTAAAAGGCGAGATCACCAAGGTAGTCGGCAAA
TAACTGTCAGACCAAGTTTACTCATATATACTTTAGATTGATTTAAAACTTCATTTTTAATTTAAAAGGA
TCTAGGTGAAGATCCTTTTTGATAATCTCATGACCAAAATCCCTTAACGTGAGTTTTCGTTCCACTGAGC
GTCAGACCCCGTAGAAAAGATCAAAGGATCTTC
Features (pLannotate 1.2.2; 6 found; start..end, strand, type, name):
      1..589     +  rep_origin     ori: high-copy-number ColE1/pMB1/pBR322/pUC origin of replication
    772..821     +  CDS            lacI (fragment): lac repressor; lacI; The lac repressor binds to the lac operator to inhibit transcription in E. coli. This inhibition can be relieved by adding lactose or isopropyl-β-D-thiogalactopyranoside (IPTG).
    986..1090    +  promoter       AmpR promoter: bla
   1081..1161    -  CDS            int (fragment): INT2_ECOLX - Protein inferred from homology: Swiss-Prot protein existence level 3. Putative integrase believed to be involved in the insertion of antibiotic resistance genes into plasmids and transposons. From Escherichia coli.
   1249..1305    +  CDS            GmR (fragment): gentamycin acetyltransferase; aacC1; confers resistance to gentamycin
   1312..2100    +  CDS            aadA: S3AD_ECOLX - Experimental evidence at protein level: Swiss-Prot protein existence level 1. Mediates bacterial resistance to the antibiotics streptomycin and spectinomycin. From Escherichia coli.
