[The description below was written by a language model from this plasmid's Addgene catalogue record and pLannotate feature annotations shown in this document.]
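Description:
lvl0-T-inert is a small (about 2.3 kb) level 0 part plasmid from a hierarchical, modular assembly platform developed for rapid prototyping of synthetic gene networks in mammalian cells. It is catalogued as a synthetic biology vector built on the lvl0-T backbone, the entry-level carrier for parts that occupy the terminator position of a transcription unit. The plasmid is propagated in E. coli through a high-copy ColE1/pUC-type origin of replication and is selected with spectinomycin. Resistance comes from a complete aadA open reading frame, which encodes an aminoglycoside adenylyltransferase active against streptomycin and spectinomycin, and an AmpR (bla) promoter lies upstream of it. The short integrase and gentamicin acetyltransferase fragments flagged next to aadA, like the small lacI fragment, are partial matches. They are most likely remnants of the integron-derived resistance cassette and of backbone sequence rather than functional genes.

The payload is recorded only as "inert", with human listed as the species, and the stated purpose is simply a level 0 terminator. The automated annotation does not detect any feature corresponding to this insert, so its position, length and sequence origin cannot be read from the feature table, and the cloning sites are listed as unknown. The name suggests a neutral placeholder filling the terminator slot rather than an active polyadenylation or termination signal, but the record does not say this explicitly. As a level 0 part, the plasmid would typically be combined with promoter and gene modules to build higher-level transcription units. The depositor notes that this version is slightly modified from the one originally published, with no functional differences.
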