Addgene plasmid #229192: lvl0-T-inert
Purpose: lvl 0 Terminator
Depositing lab: Ron Weiss. Depositing organization: Massachusetts Institute of Technology. Publication: A platform for rapid prototyping of synthetic gene networks in mammalian cells. Duportet X, Wroblewska L, Guye P, Li Y, Eyquem J, Rieders J, Rimchala T, Batt G, Weiss R. Nucleic Acids Res. 2014 Dec 1;42(21):13440-51. doi: 10.1093/nar/gku1082. Epub 2014 Nov 5. PubMed 25378321.
Backbone
  Vector backbone: lvl0-T [backbone]
  Vector type: Synthetic Biology
Growth in bacteria
  Bacterial resistance: Spectinomycin, 50 μg/mL
  Growth temperature: 37°C
  Growth strain: DH5alpha
  Copy number: High Copy
Gene/Insert
  Gene/Insert name: inert
  Species: H. sapiens (human)
  Cloning method: Restriction Enzyme; 5′ cloning site Unknown (unknown if destroyed)
Terms and licenses: Academic/Nonprofit Terms; Industry Terms: Not Available to Industry
Depositor comments: This plasmid is slightly modified from the version used in Duportet et al. 2014, but does not have any functional differences.
How to cite: lvl0-T-inert was a gift from Ron Weiss (Addgene plasmid # 229192 ; http://n2t.net/addgene:229192 ; RRID:Addgene_229192)
